Addgene plasmid #194628: pVY-14 TC-CAT
Purpose: antibiotic resistance enzyme with tetracysteine tag for visualization of enzyme
Depositing lab: Allie Obermeyer. Depositing organization: Columbia University. Publication: Intracellular phase separation of globular proteins facilitated by short cationic peptides. Yeong V, Wang JW, Horn JM, Obermeyer AC. Nat Commun. 2022 Dec 22;13(1):7882. doi: 10.1038/s41467-022-35529-2. PubMed 36550144.
Backbone
  Vector backbone: pETDuet
  Total vector size (bp): 5824
  Vector type: Bacterial Expression
Growth in bacteria
  Bacterial resistance: Ampicillin, 100 μg/mL
  Growth temperature: 37°C
  Growth strain: DH5alpha
  Copy number: High Copy
Gene/Insert
  Gene/Insert name: tetracysteine-CAT (alt name: TC-CAT)
  Promoter: T7
  Tag / fusion protein: MGCCPGCCGGA (N terminal on insert)
  Cloning method: Gibson Cloning
  Sequencing primers: 5′ T7; 3′ T7-term
Terms and licenses: Academic/Nonprofit Terms; Industry Terms: Not Available to Industry
Depositor comments: Please visit https://www.biorxiv.org/content/10.1101/2021.07.08.450573v1 for bioRxiv preprint.
How to cite: pVY-14 TC-CAT was a gift from Allie Obermeyer (Addgene plasmid # 194628 ; http://n2t.net/addgene:194628 ; RRID:Addgene_194628)
