[The description below was written by a language model from this plasmid's Addgene catalogue record and pLannotate feature annotations shown in this document.]
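Description:
pVY-14 TC-CAT is a bacterial expression plasmid of about 5.8 kb built on the pETDuet backbone. It carries a tetracysteine-tagged chloramphenicol acetyltransferase (CAT) under T7 control. The plasmid replicates in E. coli from a ColE1/pMB1-type origin and is selected with ampicillin through the bla gene and its own promoter. The backbone also carries the rop gene and the bom mobility region from pBR322, an f1 origin, and a lacI cassette with its native promoter. The catalogue lists the plasmid as high copy, although rop is normally associated with reduced copy number. Short matches to the tetracycline resistance gene are annotated as fragments and appear to be non-functional pBR322-derived remnants.

The expression cassette consists of a T7 promoter followed by a lac operator and the strong T7 gene 10 ribosome binding site. The CAT coding sequence comes next and the cassette ends at a T7 terminator. Expression therefore requires a host that supplies T7 RNA polymerase, and it is held off by the lac repressor until induced with IPTG. According to the record, a short N-terminal tetracysteine motif was fused to CAT by Gibson assembly. This motif falls in the unannotated stretch between the ribosome binding site and the CAT annotation. Such motifs bind biarsenical dyes, so the protein can be labelled fluorescently without a bulky fluorescent protein fusion. Fragmentary S-tag and SET1 matches lie downstream of CAT, but the record does not show whether they are translated; they may simply be leftover pETDuet sequence. Only one T7 cassette is annotated, so the second pETDuet expression site seems to be absent or unoccupied.

The stated purpose is to visualise an antibiotic resistance enzyme inside cells. The associated work concerns intracellular phase separation of globular proteins driven by short cationic peptides.
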