Features (pLannotate 1.2.2; 19 found; start..end, strand, type, name):
    174..365     -  CDS            rop: Rop protein, which maintains plasmids at low copy number; rop
    382..762     +  CDS            YPB1_ECOLX: Protein predicted: Swiss-Prot protein existence level 4. From Escherichia coli.
    824..888     -  CDS            TcR (fragment): tetracycline efflux protein; tet; confers resistance to tetracycline
    903..924     -  protein_bind   CAP binding site: CAP binding activates transcription in the presence of cAMP. E. coli catabolite activator protein
    937..2019    -  CDS            lacI: lac repressor; lacI; The lac repressor binds to the lac operator to inhibit transcription in E. coli. This inhibition can be relieved by adding lactose or isopropyl-β-D-thiogalactopyranoside (IPTG).
   2020..2097    -  promoter       lacI promoter: lacI
   2105..2384    -  CDS            TcR (fragment): tetracycline efflux protein; tet; confers resistance to tetracycline
   2410..2428    +  promoter       T7 promoter: promoter for bacteriophage T7 RNA polymerase
   2429..2453    +  protein_bind   lac operator: The lac repressor binds to the lac operator to inhibit transcription in E. coli. This inhibition can be relieved by adding lactose or isopropyl-β-D-thiogalactopyranoside (IPTG). lac repressor encoded by lacI
   2468..2490    +  RBS            RBS: efficient ribosome binding site from bacteriophage T7 gene 10 (Olins and Rangwala, 1989)
   2529..3185    +  CDS            CmR: chloramphenicol acetyltransferase; cat; confers resistance to chloramphenicol
   3196..3237    +  CDS            S-Tag (fragment): affinity and epitope tag derived from pancreatic ribonuclease A
   3267..3284    +  CDS            SET1 (fragment): solubility-enhancement tag derived from T7 phage gene 10B
   3292..3339    +  terminator     T7 terminator: transcription terminator for bacteriophage T7 RNA polymerase
   3376..3831    +  rep_origin     f1 ori (sequence partly withheld): f1 bacteriophage origin of replication; arrow indicates direction of (+) strand synthesis
   3946..4806    -  CDS            AmpR: β-lactamase; bla; confers resistance to ampicillin, carbenicillin, and related antibiotics
   4807..4899    -  promoter       AmpR promoter: bla
   4980..5568    +  rep_origin     ori: high-copy-number ColE1/pMB1/pBR322/pUC origin of replication
   5754..72      -  misc_feature   bom (across the origin): basis of mobility region from pBR322
>Addgene plasmid #194628 | pVY-14 TC-CAT | addgene full sequence | sequence record 382960 | Addgene NGS Result
AATCTGCTCTGATGCCGCATAGTTAAGCCAGTATACACTCCGCTATCGCTACGTGACTGGGTCATGGCTG
CGCCCCGACACCCGCCAACACCCGCTGACGCGCCCTGACGGGCTTGTCTGCTCCCGGCATCCGCTTACAG
ACAAGCTGTGACCGTCTCCGGGAGCTGCATGTGTCAGAGGTTTTCACCGTCATCACCGAAACGCGCGAGG
CAGCTGCGGTAAAGCTCATCAGCGTGGTCGTGAAGCGATTCACAGATGTCTGCCTGTTCATCCGCGTCCA
GCTCGTTGAGTTTCTCCAGAAGCGTTAATGTCTGGCTTCTGATAAAGCGGGCCATGTTAAGGGCGGTTTT
TTCCTGTTTGGTCACTGATGCCTCCGTGTAAGGGGGATTTCTGTTCATGGGGGTAATGATACCGATGAAA
CGAGAGAGGATGCTCACGATACGGGTTACTGATGATGAACATGCCCGGTTACTGGAACGTTGTGAGGGTA
AACAACTGGCGGTATGGATGCGGCGGGACCAGAGAAAAATCACTCAGGGTCAATGCCAGCGCTTCGTTAA
TACAGATGTAGGTGTTCCACAGGGTAGCCAGCAGCATCCTGCGATGCAGATCCGGAACATAATGGTGCAG
GGCGCTGACTTCCGCGTTTCCAGACTTTACGAAACACGGAAACCGAAGACCATTCATGTTGTTGCTCAGG
TCGCAGACGTTTTGCAGCAGCAGTCGCTTCACGTTCGCTCGCGTATCGGTGATTCATTCTGCTAACCAGT
AAGGCAACCCCGCCAGCCTAGCCGGGTCCTCAACGACAGGAGCACGATCATGCTAGTCATGCCCCGCGCC
CACCGGAAGGAGCTGACTGGGTTGAAGGCTCTCAAGGGCATCGGTCGAGATCCCGGTGCCTAATGAGTGA
GCTAACTTACATTAATTGCGTTGCGCTCACTGCCCGCTTTCCAGTCGGGAAACCTGTCGTGCCAGCTGCA
TTAATGAATCGGCCAACGCGCGGGGAGAGGCGGTTTGCGTATTGGGCGCCAGGGTGGTTTTTCTTTTCAC
CAGTGAGACGGGCAACAGCTGATTGCCCTTCACCGCCTGGCCCTGAGAGAGTTGCAGCAAGCGGTCCACG
CTGGTTTGCCCCAGCAGGCGAAAATCCTGTTTGATGGTGGTTAACGGCGGGATATAACATGAGCTGTCTT
CGGTATCGTCGTATCCCACTACCGAGATGTCCGCACCAACGCGCAGCCCGGACTCGGTAATGGCGCGCAT
TGCGCCCAGCGCCATCTGATCGTTGGCAACCAGCATCGCAGTGGGAACGATGCCCTCATTCAGCATTTGC
ATGGTTTGTTGAAAACCGGACATGGCACTCCAGTCGCCTTCCCGTTCCGCTATCGGCTGAATTTGATTGC
GAGTGAGATATTTATGCCAGCCAGCCAGACGCAGACGCGCCGAGACAGAACTTAATGGGCCCGCTAACAG
CGCGATTTGCTGGTGACCCAATGCGACCAGATGCTCCACGCCCAGTCGCGTACCGTCTTCATGGGAGAAA
ATAATACTGTTGATGGGTGTCTGGTCAGAGACATCAAGAAATAACGCCGGAACATTAGTGCAGGCAGCTT
CCACAGCAATGGCATCCTGGTCATCCAGCGGATAGTTAATGATCAGCCCACTGACGCGTTGCGCGAGAAG
ATTGTGCACCGCCGCTTTACAGGCTTCGACGCCGCTTCGTTCTACCATCGACACCACCACGCTGGCACCC
AGTTGATCGGCGCGAGATTTAATCGCCGCGACAATTTGCGACGGCGCGTGCAGGGCCAGACTGGAGGTGG
CAACGCCAATCAGCAACGACTGTTTGCCCGCCAGTTGTTGTGCCACGCGGTTGGGAATGTAATTCAGCTC
CGCCATCGCCGCTTCCACTTTTTCCCGCGTTTTCGCAGAAACGTGGCTGGCCTGGTTCACCACGCGGGAA
ACGGTCTGATAAGAGACACCGGCATACTCTGCGACATCGTATAACGTTACTGGTTTCACATTCACCACCC
TGAATTGACTCTCTTCCGGGCGCTATCATGCCATACCGCGAAAGGTTTTGCGCCATTCGATGGTGTCCGG
GATCTCGACGCTCTCCCTTATGCGACTCCTGCATTAGGAAGCAGCCCAGTAGTAGGTTGAGGCCGTTGAG
CACCGCCGCCGCAAGGAATGGTGCATGCAAGGAGATGGCGCCCAACAGTCCCCCGGCCACGGGGCCTGCC
ACCATACCCACGCCGAAACAAGCGCTCATGAGCCCGAAGTGGCGAGCCCGATCTTCCCCATCGGTGATGT
CGGCGATATAGGCGCCAGCAACCGCACCTGTGGCGCCGGTGATGCCGGCCACGATGCGTCCGGCGTAGAG
GATCGAGATCGATCTCGATCCCGCGAAATTAATACGACTCACTATAGGGGAATTGTGAGCGGATAACAAT
TCCCCTCTAGAAATAATTTTGTTTAACTTTAAGAAGGAGATATACATGGGTTGTTGCCCTGGGTGTTGTG
GTGGCGCTGAGAAAAAAATCACTGGATATACCACCGTTGATATATCCCAATGGCATCGTAAAGAACATTT
TGAGGCATTTCAGTCAGTTGCTCAATGTACCTATAACCAGACCGTTCAGCTGGATATTACGGCCTTTTTA
AAGACCGTAAAGAAAAATAAGCACAAGTTTTATCCGGCCTTTATTCACATTCTTGCCCGCCTGATGAATG
CTCATCCGGAATTCCGTATGGCAATGAAAGACGGTGAGCTGGTGATATGGGATAGTGTTCACCCTTGTTA
CACCGTTTTCCATGAGCAAACTGAAACGTTTTCATCGCTCTGGAGTGAATACCACGACGATTTCCGGCAG
TTTCTACACATATATTCGCAAGATGTGGCGTGTTACGGTGAAAACCTGGCCTATTTCCCTAAAGGGTTTA
TTGAGAATATGTTTTTCGTCTCAGCCAATCCCTGGGTGAGTTTCACCAGTTTTGATTTAAACGTGGCCAA
TATGGACAACTTCTTCGCCCCCGTTTTCACCATGGGCAAATATTATACGCAAGGCGACAAGGTGCTGATG
CCGCTGGCGATTCAGGTTCATCATGCCGTTTGTGATGGCTTCCATGTCGGCAGAATGCTTAATGAATTAC
AACAGTACTGCGATGAGTGGCAGGGCGGGGCGTAATAAGTCTGGTAAAGAAACCGCTGCTGCGAAATTTG
AACGCCAGCACATGGACTCGTCTACTAGCGCAGCTTAATTAACCTAGGCTGCTGCCACCGCTGAGCAATA
ACTAGCATAACCCCTTGGGGCCTCTAAACGGGTCTTGAGGGGTTTTTTGCTGAAAGGAGGAACTATATCC
GGATTGGCGAATGGG
[124 nt withheld, positions 3376-3499]
C
[91 nt withheld, positions 3501-3591]
A
[49 nt withheld, positions 3593-3641]
CCTTTGACGTTGGAGTCCACGTTCTTT
[37 nt withheld, positions 3669-3705]
ACCCTATCTCGGTCTATTCTTTTGATTTATAAGGGATTTTGCCGATTTCGGCCTATTGGTTAAAAAATGA
GCTGATTTAACAAAAATTTAACGCGAATTTTAACAAAATATTAACGTTTACAATTTCTGGCGGCACGATG
GCATGAGATTATCAAAAAGGATCTTCACCTAGATCCTTTTAAATTAAAAATGAAGTTTTAAATCAATCTA
AAGTATATATGAGTAAACTTGGTCTGACAGTTACCAATGCTTAATCAGTGAGGCACCTATCTCAGCGATC
TGTCTATTTCGTTCATCCATAGTTGCCTGACTCCCCGTCGTGTAGATAACTACGATACGGGAGGGCTTAC
CATCTGGCCCCAGTGCTGCAATGATACCGCGAGACCCACGCTCACCGGCTCCAGATTTATCAGCAATAAA
CCAGCCAGCCGGAAGGGCCGAGCGCAGAAGTGGTCCTGCAACTTTATCCGCCTCCATCCAGTCTATTAAT
TGTTGCCGGGAAGCTAGAGTAAGTAGTTCGCCAGTTAATAGTTTGCGCAACGTTGTTGCCATTGCTACAG
GCATCGTGGTGTCACGCTCGTCGTTTGGTATGGCTTCATTCAGCTCCGGTTCCCAACGATCAAGGCGAGT
TACATGATCCCCCATGTTGTGCAAAAAAGCGGTTAGCTCCTTCGGTCCTCCGATCGTTGTCAGAAGTAAG
TTGGCCGCAGTGTTATCACTCATGGTTATGGCAGCACTGCATAATTCTCTTACTGTCATGCCATCCGTAA
GATGCTTTTCTGTGACTGGTGAGTACTCAACCAAGTCATTCTGAGAATAGTGTATGCGGCGACCGAGTTG
CTCTTGCCCGGCGTCAATACGGGATAATACCGCGCCACATAGCAGAACTTTAAAAGTGCTCATCATTGGA
AAACGTTCTTCGGGGCGAAAACTCTCAAGGATCTTACCGCTGTTGAGATCCAGTTCGATGTAACCCACTC
GTGCACCCAACTGATCTTCAGCATCTTTTACTTTCACCAGCGTTTCTGGGTGAGCAAAAACAGGAAGGCA
AAATGCCGCAAAAAAGGGAATAAGGGCGACACGGAAATGTTGAATACTCATACTCTTCCTTTTTCAATCA
TGATTGAAGCATTTATCAGGGTTATTGTCTCATGAGCGGATACATATTTGAATGTATTTAGAAAAATAAA
CAAATAGGTCATGACCAAAATCCCTTAACGTGAGTTTTCGTTCCACTGAGCGTCAGACCCCGTAGAAAAG
ATCAAAGGATCTTCTTGAGATCCTTTTTTTCTGCGCGTAATCTGCTGCTTGCAAACAAAAAAACCACCGC
TACCAGCGGTGGTTTGTTTGCCGGATCAAGAGCTACCAACTCTTTTTCCGAAGGTAACTGGCTTCAGCAG
AGCGCAGATACCAAATACTGTCCTTCTAGTGTAGCCGTAGTTAGGCCACCACTTCAAGAACTCTGTAGCA
CCGCCTACATACCTCGCTCTGCTAATCCTGTTACCAGTGGCTGCTGCCAGTGGCGATAAGTCGTGTCTTA
CCGGGTTGGACTCAAGACGATAGTTACCGGATAAGGCGCAGCGGTCGGGCTGAACGGGGGGTTCGTGCAC
ACAGCCCAGCTTGGTGCGAACGACCTACACCGAACTGAGATACCTACAGCGTGAGCTATGAGAAAGCGCC
ACGCTTCCCGAAGGGAGAAAGGCGGACAGGTATCCGGTAAGCGGCAGGGTCGGAACAGGAGAGCGCACGA
GGGAGCTTCCAGGGGGAAACGCCTGGTATCTTTATAGTCCTGTCGGGTTTCGCCACCTCTGACTTGAGCG
TCGATTTTTGTGATGCTCGTCAGGGGGGCGGAGCCTATGGAAAAACGCCAGCAACGCGGCCTTTTTACGG
TTCCTGGCCTTTTGCTGGCCTTTTGCTCACATGTTCTTTCCTGCGTTATCCCCTGATTCTGTGGATAACC
GTATTACCGCCTTTGAGTGAGCTGATACCGCTCGCCGCAGCCGAACGACCGAGCGCAGCGAGTCAGTGAG
CGAGGAAGCGGAAGAGCGCCTGATGCGGTATTTTCTCCTTACGCATCTGTGCGGTATTTCACACCGCAAT
GGTGCACTCTCAGTAC
